>Addgene plasmid #79577 | pNR276 | depositor full sequence | sequence record 148845 | pNR276 sequence 8191 bps
CCGTGGGAAAAACTCCAGGTAGAGGTACACACGCGGATAGCCAATTCAGAGTAATAAACTGTGATAATCA
ACCCTCATCAATGATGACGAACTAACCCCCGATATCAGGTCACATGACGAAGGGAAAGAGAAGGAAATCA
ACTGTGACAAACTGCCCTCAAATTTGGCTTCCTTAAAAATTACAGTTCAAAAAGTATGAGAAAATCCATG
CAGGCTGAAGGAAACAGCAAAACTGTGACAAATTACCCTCAGTAGGTCAGAACAAATGTGACGAACCACC
CTCAAATCTGTGACAGATAACCCTCAGACTATCCTGTCGTCATGGAAGTGATATCGCGGAAGGAAAATAC
GATATGAGTCGTCTGGCGGCCTTTCTTTTTCTCAATGTATGAGAGGCGCATTGGAGTTCTGCTGTTGATC
TCATTAACACAGACCTGCAGGAAGCGGCGGCGGAAGTCAGGCATACGCTGGTAACTTTGAGGCAGCTGGT
AACGCTCTATGATCCAGTCGATTTTCAGAGAGACGATGCCTGAGCCATCCGGCTTACGATACTGACACAG
GGATTCGTATAAACGCATGGCATACGGATTGGTGATTTCTTTTGTTTCACTAAGCCGAAACTGCGTAAAC
CGGTTCTGTAACCCGATAAAGAAGGGAATGAGATATGGGTTGATATGTACACTGTAAAGCCCTCTGGATG
GACTGTGCGCACGTTTGATAAACCAAGGAAAAGATTCATAGCCTTTTTCATCGCCGGCATCCTCTTCAGG
GCGATAAAAAACCACTTCCTTCCCCGCGAAACTCTTCAATGCCTGCCGTATATCCTTACTGGCTTCCGCA
GAGGTCAATCCGAATATTTCAGCATATTTAGCAACATGGATCTCGCAGATACCGTCATGTTCCTGTAGGG
TGCCATCAGATTTTCTGATCTGGTCAACGAACAGATACAGCATACGTTTTTGATCCCGGGAGAGACTATA
TGCCGCCTCAGTGAGGTCGTTTGACTGGACGATTCGCGGGCTATTTTTACGTTTCTTGTGATTGATAACC
GCTGTTTCCGCCATGACAGATCCATGTGAAGTGTGACAAGTTTTTAGATTGTCACACTAAATAAAAAAGA
GTCAATAAGCAGGGATAACTTTGTGAAAAAACAGCTTCTTCTGAGGGCAATTTGTCACAGGGTTAAGGGC
AATTTGTCACAGACAGGACTGTCATTTGAGGGTGATTTGTCACACTGAAAGGGCAATTTGTCACAACACC
TTCTCTAGAACCAGCATGGATAAAGGCCTACAAGGCGCTCTAAAAAAGAAGATCTAAAAACTATAAAAAA
AATAATTATAAAAATATCCCCGTGGATAAGTGGATAACCCCAAGGGAAGTTTTTTCAGGCATCGTGTGTA
AGCAGAATATATAAGTGCTGTTCCCTGGTGCTTCCTCGCTCACTCGACCGGGAGGGTTCGAGAAGGGGGG
GCACCCCCCTTCGGCGTGCGCGGTCACGCGCACAGGGCGCAGCCCTGGTTAAAAACAAGGTTTATAAATA
TTGGTTTAAAAGCAGGTTAAAAGACAGGTTAGCGGTGGCCGAAAAACGGGCGGAAACCCTTGCAAATGCT
GGATTTTCTGCCTGTGGACAGCCCCTCAAATGTCAATAGGTGCGCCCCTCATCTGTCAGCACTCTGCCCC
TCAAGTGTCAAGGATCGCGCCCCTCATCTGTCAGTAGTCGCGCCCCTCAAGTGTCAATACCGCAGGGCAC
TTATCCCCAGGCTTGTCCACATCATCTGTGGGAAACTCGCGTAAAATCAGGCGTTTTCGCCGATTTGCGA
GGCTGGCCAGCTCCACGTCGCCGGCCGAAATCGAGCCTGCCCCTCATCTGTCAACGCCGCGCCGGGTGAG
TCGGCCCCTCAAGTGTCAACGTCCGCCCCTCATCTGTCAGTGAGGGCCAAGTTTTCCGCGAGGTATCCAC
AACGCCGGCGGCCGGCCGCGGTGTCTCGCACACGGCTTCGACGGCGTTTCTGGCGCGTTTGCAGGGCCAT
AGACGGCCGCCAGCCCAGCGGCGAGGGCAACCAGCCGAGGGCTTCGCCCTGTCGCTCGACTGCGGCGAGC
ACTACTGGCTGTAAAAGGACAGACCACATCATGGTTCTGTGTTCATTAGGTTGTTCTGTCCATTGCTGAC
ATAATCCGCTCCACTTCAACGTAACACCGCACGAAGATTTCTATTGTTCCTGAAGGCATATTCAAATCGT
TTTCGTTACCGCTTGCAGGCATCATGACAGAACACTACTTCCTATAAACGCTACACAGGCTCCTGAGATT
AATAATGCGGATCTCTACGATAATGGGAGATTTTCCCGACTGTTTCGTTCGCTTCTCAGTGGATAACAGC
CAGCTTCTCTGTTTAACAGACAAAAACAGCATATCCACTCAGTTCCACATTTCCATATAAAGGCCAAGGC
ATTTATTCTCAGGATAATTGTTTCAGCATCGCAACCGCATCAGACTCCGGCATCGCAAACTGCACCCGGT
GCCGGGCAGCCACATCCAGCGCAAAAACCTTCGTGTAGACTTCCGTTGAACTGATGGACTTATGTCCCAT
CAGGCTTTGCAGAACTTTCAGCGGTATACCGGCATACAGCATGTGCATCGCATAGGAATGGCGGAACGTA
TGTGGTGTGACCGGAACAGAGAACGTCACACCGTCAGCAGCAGCGGCGGCAACCGCCTCCCCAATCCAGG
TCCTGACCGTTCTGTCCGTCACTTCCCAGATCCGCGCTTTCTCTGTCCTTCCTGTGCGACGGTTACGCCG
CTCCATGAGCTTATCGCGAATAAATACCTGTGACGGAAGATCACTTCGCAGAATAAATAAATCCTGGTGT
CCCTGTTGATACCGGGAAGCCCTGGGCCAACTTTTGGCGAAAATGAGACGTTGATCGGCACGTAAGAGGT
TCCAACTTTCACCATAATGAAATAAGATCACTACCGGGCGTATTTTTTGAGTTATCGAGATTTTCAGGAG
CTAAGGAAGCTAAAATGGAGAAAAAAATCACTGGATATACCACCGTTGATATATCCCAATGGCATCGTAA
AGAACATTTTGAGGCATTTCAGTCAGTTGCTCAATGTACCTATAACCAGACCGTTCAGCTGGATATTACG
GCCTTTTTAAAGACCGTAAAGAAAAATAAGCACAAGTTTTATCCGGCCTTTATTCACATTCTTGCCCGCC
TGATGAATGCTCATCCGGAATTTCGTATGGCAATGAAAGACGGTGAGCTGGTGATATGGGATAGTGTTCA
CCCTTGTTACACCGTTTTCCATGAGCAAACTGAAACGTTTTCATCGCTCTGGAGTGAATACCACGACGAT
TTCCGGCAGTTTCTACACATATATTCGCAAGATGTGGCGTGTTACGGTGAAAACCTGGCCTATTTCCCTA
AAGGGTTTATTGAGAATATGTTTTTCGTCTCAGCCAATCCCTGGGTGAGTTTCACCAGTTTTGATTTAAA
CGTGGCCAATATGGACAACTTCTTCGCCCCCGTTTTCACCATGGGCAAATATTATACGCAAGGCGACAAG
GTGCTGATGCCGCTGGCGATTCAGGTTCATCATGCCGTTTGTGATGGCTTCCATGTCGGCAGAATGCTTA
ATGAATTACAACAGTACTGCGATGAGTGGCAGGGCGGGGCGTAAGACCACAGCTAACACCACGTCGTCCC
TATCTGCTGCCCTAGGTCTATGAGTGGTTGCTGGATAACTTTACGGGCATGCATAAGGCTCGTATAATAT
ATTCAGGGAGACCACAACGGTTTCCCTCTACAAATAATTTTGTTTAACTTTTTAATTAACGGCCGATGCC
AACACAATTAACATCTCAATCAAGGTAAATGCTTTTTGCTTTTTTTGCGCATCGATCGTACGTCCGGCAA
TTAAAAAAGCGGCTAACCACGCCGCTTTTTTTACGTCTGCAGGCGCCACTCGATTCTAGGGCGGCGGATT
TGTCCTACTCAGGAGAGCGTTCACCGACAAACAACAGATAAAACGAAAGGCCCAGTCTTTCGACTGAGCC
TTTCGTTTTATTTGATGCCTCTAGCACGCGTACCATGGGATCCCCCGGGCTGCAGGAATTCGATATCAAG
CTTTTATTTGTAGAGATCATCCATGCCATGTGTAATCCCAGCAGCTGTTACAAACTCAAGAAGGACCATG
TGGTCTCTCTTTTCGTTGGGATCTTTCGAAAGGGCAGATTGTGTGGACAGGTAATGGTTGTCTGGTAAAA
GGACAGGGCCATCGCCAATTGGAGTATTTTGTTGATAATGGTCTGCTAGTTGAACGCTTCCATCTTCAAT
GTTGTGTCTAATTTTGAAGTTAACTTTGATTCCATTCTTTTGTTTGTCTGCCATGATGTATACATTGTGT
GAGTTATAGTTGTATTCCAATTTGTGTCCAAGAATGTTTCCATCTTCTTTAAAATCAATACCTTTTAACT
CGATTCTATTAACAAGGGTATCACCTTCAAACTTGACTTCAGCACGTGTCTTGTAGTTCCCGTCATCTTT
GAAAAATATAGTTCTTTCCTGTACATAACCTTCGGGCATGGCACTCTTGAAAAAGTCATGCTGTTTCATA
TGATCTGGGTATCTCGCAAAGCATTGAACACCATAACCGAAAGTAGTGACAAGTGTTGGCCATGGAACAG
GTAGTTTTCCAGTAGTGCAAATAAATTTAAGGGTAAGTTTTCCGTATGTTGCATCACCTTCACCCTCTCC
ACTGACAGAAAATTTGTGCCCATTAACATCACCATCTAATTCAACAAGAATTGGGACAACTCCAGTGAAA
AGTTCTTCTCCTTTACTCATGGTACCTTTCTCCTCTTTAATGAATTCTTAAACAAAATTATTTGTAGAGG
CTGTTTCGTCCTCACGGACTCATCAGACCGGAAAGCACATCCGGTGACAGCTGTGCAAAAGGAGTTTTTT
AGTTACCTTAATTGAAATAAACGAAATAAAAACTCGCGCTAGCCCGCCACCTAAGTTATGAGTCAGGAAA
AAAGGCGACAGAGTAATCTGTCGCCTTTTTTCTTTGCTTGCTTTGTAATCACTCGATGACCAAAAGTAAA
AACCCGCCGAAGCGGGTTTTTACGTAAAACAGGTGAAACTGACGCTAGCCGGTCACATGTCAATACTTGC
CCTTGACAGGCATTGATGGAATCGTAGTCTCACGCTGATAGTCTGATCGACAATACAAGTGGGACCGTGG
TCCCAGACCGATAATCAGACCGACAACACGAGTGGGATCGTGGTCCCAGACTAATAATCAGACCGACGAT
ACGAGTGGGACCGTGGTCCCAGACTAATAATCAGACCGACGATACGAGTGGGACCGTGGTTCCAGACTAA
TAATCAGACCGACGATACGAGTGGGACCGTGGTCCCAGACTAATAATCAGACCGACGATACGAGTGGGAC
CATGGTCCCAGACTAATAATCAGACCGACGATACGAGTGGGACCGTGGTCCCAGTCTGATTATCAGACCG
ACGATACGAGTGGGACCGTGGTCCCAGACTAATAATCAGACCGACGATACGAGTGGGACCGTGGTCCCAG
ACTAATAATCAGACCGACGATACGAGTGGGACCGTGGTCCCAGTCTGATTATCAGACCGACGATACAAGT
GGAACAGTGGGCCCAGAGAGAATATTCAGGCCAGTTATGCTTTCTGGCCTGTAACAAAGGACATTAAGTA
AAGACAGATAAACGTAGACTAAAACGTGGTCGCATCAGGGTGCTGGCTTTTCAAGTTCCTTAAGAATGGC
CTCAATTTTCTCTATACACTCAGTTGGAACACGGGACCTGTCCAGGTTAAGCACCATTTTATCGCCCTTA
TACAATACTGTCGCTCCAGGAGCAAACTGATGTCGTGAGCTTAAACTAGTTCTTGATGCAGATGACGTTT
TAAGCACAGAAGTTAAAAGAGTGATAACTTCTTCAGCTTCAAATATCACCCCAGCTTTTTTCTGCTCATG
AAGGTTAGATGCCTGCTGCTTAAGTAATTCCTCTTTATCTGTAAAGGCTTTTTGAAGTGCATCACCTGAC
CGGGCAGATAGTTCACCGGGGTGAGAAAAAAGAGCAACAACTGATTTAGGCAATTTGGCGGTGTTGATAC
AGCGGGTAATAATCTTACGTGAAATATTTTCCGCATCAGCCAGCGCAGAAATATTTCCAGCAAATTCATT
CTGCAATCGGCTTGCATAACGCTGACCACGTTCATAAGCACTTGTTGGGCGATAATCGTTACCCAATCTG
GATAATGCAGCCATCTGCTCATCATCCAGCTCGCCAACCAGAACACGATAATCACTTTCGGTAAGTGCAG
CAGCTTTACGACGGCGACTCCCATCGGCAATTTCTATGACACCAGATACTCTTCGACCGAACGCCGGTGT
CTGTTGACCAGTCAGTAGAAAAGAAGGGATGAGATCATCCAGTGCGTCCTCAGTAAGCAGCTCCTGGTCA
CGTTCATTACCTGACCATACCCGAGAGGTCTTCTCAACACTATCACCCCGGAGCACTTCAAGAGTAAACT
TCACATCCCGACCACATACAGGCAAAGTAATGGCATTACCGCGAGCCATTACTCCTACGCGCGCAATTAA
CGAATCCACCATCGGGGCAGCTGGTGTCGATAACGAAGTATCTTCAACCGGTTGAGTATTGAGCGTATGT
TTTGGAATAACAGGCGCACGCTTCATTATCTAATCTCCCAGCGTGGTTTAATCAGACGATCGAAAATTTC
ATTGCAGACAGGTTCCCAAATAGAAAGAGCATTTCTCCAGGCACCAGTTGAAGAGCGTTGATCAATGGCC
TGTTCAAAAACAGTTCTCATCCGGATCTGACCTTTACCAACTTCATCCGTTTCACGTACAACATTTTTTA
GAACCATGCTTCCCCAGGCATCCCGAATTTGCTCCTCCATCCACGGGGACTGAGAGCCATTACTATTGCT
GTATTTGGTAAGCAAAATACGTACATCAGGCTCGAACCCTTTAAGATCAACGTTCTTGAGCAGATCACGA
AGCATATCGAAAAACTGCAGTGCGGAGGTGTAGTCAAACAACTCAGCAGGCGTGGGAACAATCAGCACAT
CAGCAGCACATACGACATTAATCGTGCCGATACCCAGGTTAGGCGCGCTGTCAATAACTATGACATCATA
GTCATGAGCAACAGTTTCAATGGCCAGTCGGAGCATCAGGTGTGGATCGGTGGGCAGTTTACCTTCATCA
AATTTGCCCATTAACTCAGTTTCAATACGGTGCAGAGCCAGACAGGAAGGAATAATGTCAAGCCCCGGCC
AGCAAGTGGGCTTTATTGCATAAGTGACATCGTCCTTTTCCCCAAGATAGAAAGGCAGGAGAGTGTCTTC
TGCATGAATATGAAGATCTGGTACCCATCCGTGATACATTGAGGCTGTTCCCTGGGGGTCGTTACCTTCC
ACGAGCAAAACACGTAGCCCCTTCAGAGCCAGATCCTGAGCAAGATGAACAGAAACTGAGGTTTTGTAAA
CGCCACCTTTATGGGCAGCAACCCCGATCACCGGTGGAAATACGTCTTCAGCACGTCGCAATCGCGTACC
AAACACATCACGCATATGATTAATTTGTTCAATTGTATAACCAACACGTTGCTCAACCCGTCCTCGAATT
TCCATATCCGGGTGCGGTAGTCGCCCTGCTTTCTCGGCATCTCTGATAGCCTGAGAAGAAACCCCAACTA
AATCCGCTGCTTCACCTATTCTCCAGCGCCGGGTTATTTTCCTCGCTTCCGGGCTGTCATCATTAAACTG
TGCAATGGCGATAGCCTTCGTCATTTCATGACCAGCGTTTATGCACTGGTTAAGTGTTTCCATGAGTTTC
ATTCTGAACATCCTTTAATCATTGCTTTGCGTTTTTTTATTAAATCTTGCAATTTACTGCAAAGCAACAA
CAAAATCGCAAAGTCATCAAAAAACCGCAAAGTTGTTTAAAATAAGAGCAACACTACAAAAGGAGATAAG
AAGAGCACATACCTCAGTCACTTATTATCACTAGCGCTCGCCGCAGCCGTGTAACCGAGCATAGCGAGCG
AACTGGCGAGGAAGCAAAGAAGAACTGTTCTGTCAGATAGCTCTTACGCTCAGCGCAAGAAGAAATATCC
A
Features (pLannotate 1.2.2; 14 found; start..end, strand, type, name):
     56..306     -  misc_feature   incC: incC; incompatibility region of the bacterial F plasmid
    309..1064    -  CDS            repE: replication initiation protein for the bacterial F plasmid; repE
   1155..1374    -  rep_origin     ori2: secondary origin of replication for the bacterial F plasmid; also known as oriS
   1450..2064    -  rep_origin     oriV: origin of replication for the bacterial F plasmid
   2462..2806    -  CDS            resD (fragment): REDF_ECOLI - Also known as D. Protein inferred from homology: Swiss-Prot protein existence level 3. Acts as a repressor of transcription and as a site-specific resolvase that cleaves at the RfsF site. From Escherichia coli (strain K12).
   2922..3024    +  promoter       cat promoter: promoter of the E. coli cat gene encoding chloramphenicol acetyltransferase
   3025..3681    +  CDS            cat: CAT_ECOLX - Experimental evidence at protein level: Swiss-Prot protein existence level 1. This enzyme is an effector of chloramphenicol resistance in bacteria. From Escherichia coli. This protein is used as a marker in many commonly used cloning vectors, such as pACYC184.
   3988..4074    -  terminator     rrnB T1 terminator: Escherichia coli rrnB; transcription terminator T1 from the E. coli rrnB gene
   4098..4133    +  misc_feature   MCS (fragment): pBluescript multiple cloning site
   4137..4850    -  CDS            GFPmut3: GFPmut3 is a basic (constitutively fluorescent) green fluorescent protein published in 1996, derived from Aequorea victoria. It is reported to be a very rapidly-maturing weak dimer.
   4901..4950    -  misc_RNA       sTRSV HHRz: hammerhead ribozyme from the tobacco ringspot virus satellite RNA (Khvorova et al., 2003)
   5229..5702    -  misc_feature   sopC: sopC; centromere-like partitioning region of the bacterial F plasmid
   5778..6746    -  CDS            sopB: SOPB_ECOLI - Also known as B. Experimental evidence at protein level: Swiss-Prot protein existence level 1. Control of plasmid partitioning; required to recognize the cis-acting. Binds specifically with the DNA segment containing the sopC region. SopB is trans-acting. From Escherichia coli (strain K12).
   6746..7921    -  CDS            sopA: partitioning protein for the bacterial F plasmid; sopA
