[The description below was written by a language model from this plasmid's Addgene catalogue record and pLannotate feature annotations shown in this document.]
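Description:
pNR276 is an 8.2 kb low-copy bacterial reporter plasmid built on a pBAC (F-plasmid-derived) backbone and designed to report the activity of the TP901 serine integrase in E. coli. Replication and stable inheritance rely on the F-factor machinery annotated across much of the sequence: the repE initiator gene with ori2 (oriS) and the incC incompatibility region, plus the sopA, sopB and sopC partitioning system that distributes copies to daughter cells. An oriV element is also present, which in this family of BAC vectors permits copy-number amplification in suitable hosts that supply the cognate replication protein. A fragment of resD is also annotated. Selection is by chloramphenicol, through the cat gene driven by its own promoter.

The payload is a GFPmut3b cassette, encoding a rapidly maturing Aequorea victoria GFP variant. It is preceded on its coding strand by the sTRSV hammerhead ribozyme, a self-cleaving element commonly used to trim the 5' untranslated region so that expression is insulated from upstream sequence context. The cassette is followed by the rrnB T1 terminator. According to the catalogue entry, the plasmid carries a TP901 attB-attP pair arranged so that GFP is expressed only once the sites recombine. The automated feature table does not annotate the att sites or the promoter that drives GFP, so their positions, their orientation, and whether recombination acts by inversion or excision are not stated in the record. The plasmid comes from work on synthetic recombinase-based state machines in living cells, where it would serve as a fluorescent readout of whether TP901 recombines its sites.
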