Addgene plasmid #79577: pNR276
Purpose: TP901 attB-attP. GFP will express if sites recombine.
Depositing lab: Timothy Lu. Depositing organization: Massachusetts Institute of Technology. Publication: Synthetic recombinase-based state machines in living cells. Roquet N, Soleimany AP, Ferris AC, Aaronson S, Lu TK. Science. 2016 Jul 22;353(6297):aad8559. doi: 10.1126/science.aad8559. Epub 2016 Jul 21. PubMed 27463678.
Backbone
  Vector backbone: pBAC
  Backbone manufacturer: Wild, J.; Hradecna, Z.; Szybalski, W. Genome Res. 2002 Sep; 12(9): 1434–1444. DOI: 10.1101/gr.130502
  Vector type: Bacterial Expression
Growth in bacteria
  Bacterial resistance: Chloramphenicol, 25 μg/mL
  Growth temperature: 37°C
  Growth strain: DH5alpha
  Copy number: Low Copy
Gene/Insert
  Gene/Insert name: GFPmut3b
Terms and licenses: Academic/Nonprofit Terms; Industry Terms: Not Available to Industry
How to cite: pNR276 was a gift from Timothy Lu (Addgene plasmid # 79577 ; http://n2t.net/addgene:79577 ; RRID:Addgene_79577)
