>Addgene plasmid #79577 | pNR276 | addgene partial sequence | sequence record 151403 | CAT-F 5'-GTTTGTGATGGCTTCCATGTC-3'
TGCTGCCCTAGGTCTATGAGTGGTTGCTGGATAACTTTACGGGCATGCATAAGGCTCGTATAATATATTC
AGGGAGACCACAACGGTTTCCCTCTACAAATAATTTTGTTTAACTTTTTAATTAACGGCCGATGCCAACA
CAATTAACATCTCAATCAAGGTAAATGCTTTTTGCTTTTTTTGCGCATCGATCGTACGTCCGGCAATTAA
AAAAGCGGCTAACCACGCCGCTTTTTTTACGTCTGCAGGCGCCACTCGATTCTAGGGCGGCGGATTTGTC
CTACTCAGGAGAGCGTTCACCGACAAACAACAGATAAAACGAAAGGCCCAGTCTTTCGACTGAGCCTTTC
GTTTTATTTGATGCCTCTAGCACGCGTACCATGGGATCCCCCGGGCTGCAGGAATTCGATATCAAGCTTT
TATTTGTAGAGATCATCCATGCCATGTGTAATCCCAGCAGCTGTTACAAACTCAAGAAGGACCATGTGGT
CTCTCTTTTCGTTGGGATCTTTCGAAAGGGCAGATTGTGTGGACAGGTAATGGTTGTCTGGTAAAAGGAC
AGGGCCATCGCCAATTGGAGTATTTTGTTGATAATGGTCTGCTAGTTGAACGCTTCCATCTTCAATGTTG
TGTCTAATTTTGAAGTTAACTTTGATTCCATTCTTTTGTTTGTCTGCCATGATGTATACATTGTGTGAGT
TATAGTTGTATTCCAATTTGTGTCCAAGAATGTTTCCATCTTCTTTAAAATCAATACCTTTTAACTCGAT
TCTAT
